>Addgene plasmid #84806 | LCV2 V-3 | depositor full sequence | sequence record 162605 | LCV2 V-3 sequence 13013 bps
GTCGACGGATCGGGAGATCTCCCGATCCCCTATGGTGCACTCTCAGTACAATCTGCTCTGATGCCGCATA
GTTAAGCCAGTATCTGCTCCCTGCTTGTGTGTTGGAGGTCGCTGAGTAGTGCGCGAGCAAAATTTAAGCT
ACAACAAGGCAAGGCTTGACCGACAATTGCATGAAGAATCTGCTTAGGGTTAGGCGTTTTGCGCTGCTTC
GCGATGTACGGGCCAGATATACGCGTTGACATTGATTATTGACTAGTTATTAATAGTAATCAATTACGGG
GTCATTAGTTCATAGCCCATATATGGAGTTCCGCGTTACATAACTTACGGTAAATGGCCCGCCTGGCTGA
CCGCCCAACGACCCCCGCCCATTGACGTCAATAATGACGTATGTTCCCATAGTAACGCCAATAGGGACTT
TCCATTGACGTCAATGGGTGGAGTATTTACGGTAAACTGCCCACTTGGCAGTACATCAAGTGTATCATAT
GCCAAGTACGCCCCCTATTGACGTCAATGACGGTAAATGGCCCGCCTGGCATTATGCCCAGTACATGACC
TTATGGGACTTTCCTACTTGGCAGTACATCTACGTATTAGTCATCGCTATTACCATGGTGATGCGGTTTT
GGCAGTACATCAATGGGCGTGGATAGCGGTTTGACTCACGGGGATTTCCAAGTCTCCACCCCATTGACGT
CAATGGGAGTTTGTTTTGGCACCAAAATCAACGGGACTTTCCAAAATGTCGTAACAACTCCGCCCCATTG
ACGCAAATGGGCGGTAGGCGTGTACGGTGGGAGGTCTATATAAGCAGCGCGTTTTGCCTGTACTGGGTCT
CTCTGGTTAGACCAGATCTGAGCCTGGGAGCTCTCTGGCTAACTAGGGAACCCACTGCTTAAGCCTCAAT
AAAGCTTGCCTTGAGTGCTTCAAGTAGTGTGTGCCCGTCTGTTGTGTGACTCTGGTAACTAGAGATCCCT
CAGACCCTTTTAGTCAGTGTGGAAAATCTCTAGCAGTGGCGCCCGAACAGGGACTTGAAAGCGAAAGGGA
AACCAGAGGAGCTCTCTCGACGCAGGACTCGGCTTGCTGAAGCGCGCACGGCAAGAGGCGAGGGGCGGCG
ACTGGTGAGTACGCCAAAAATTTTGACTAGCGGAGGCTAGAAGGAGAGAGATGGGTGCGAGAGCGTCAGT
ATTAAGCGGGGGAGAATTAGATCGCGATGGGAAAAAATTCGGTTAAGGCCAGGGGGAAAGAAAAAATATA
AATTAAAACATATAGTATGGGCAAGCAGGGAGCTAGAACGATTCGCAGTTAATCCTGGCCTGTTAGAAAC
ATCAGAAGGCTGTAGACAAATACTGGGACAGCTACAACCATCCCTTCAGACAGGATCAGAAGAACTTAGA
TCATTATATAATACAGTAGCAACCCTCTATTGTGTGCATCAAAGGATAGAGATAAAAGACACCAAGGAAG
CTTTAGACAAGATAGAGGAAGAGCAAAACAAAAGTAAGACCACCGCACAGCAAGCGGCCGCTGATCTTCA
GACCTGGAGGAGGAGATATGAGGGACAATTGGAGAAGTGAATTATATAAATATAAAGTAGTAAAAATTGA
ACCATTAGGAGTAGCACCCACCAAGGCAAAGAGAAGAGTGGTGCAGAGAGAAAAAAGAGCAGTGGGAATA
GGAGCTTTGTTCCTTGGGTTCTTGGGAGCAGCAGGAAGCACTATGGGCGCAGCGTCAATGACGCTGACGG
TACAGGCCAGACAATTATTGTCTGGTATAGTGCAGCAGCAGAACAATTTGCTGAGGGCTATTGAGGCGCA
ACAGCATCTGTTGCAACTCACAGTCTGGGGCATCAAGCAGCTCCAGGCAAGAATCCTGGCTGTGGAAAGA
TACCTAAAGGATCAACAGCTCCTGGGGATTTGGGGTTGCTCTGGAAAACTCATTTGCACCACTGCTGTGC
CTTGGAATGCTAGTTGGAGTAATAAATCTCTGGAACAGATTTGGAATCACACGACCTGGATGGAGTGGGA
CAGAGAAATTAACAATTACACAAGCTTAATACACTCCTTAATTGAAGAATCGCAAAACCAGCAAGAAAAG
AATGAACAAGAATTATTGGAATTAGATAAATGGGCAAGTTTGTGGAATTGGTTTAACATAACAAATTGGC
TGTGGTATATAAAATTATTCATAATGATAGTAGGAGGCTTGGTAGGTTTAAGAATAGTTTTTGCTGTACT
TTCTATAGTGAATAGAGTTAGGCAGGGATATTCACCATTATCGTTTCAGACCCACCTCCCAACCCCGAGG
GGACCCGACAGGCCCGAAGGAATAGAAGAAGAAGGTGGAGAGAGAGACAGAGACAGATCCATTCGATTAG
TGAACGGATCGGCACTGCGTGCGCCAATTCTGCAGACAAATGGCAGTATTCATCCACAATTTTAAAAGAA
AAGGGGGGATTGGGGGGTACAGTGCAGGGGAAAGAATAGTAGACATAATAGCAACAGACATACAAACTAA
AGAATTACAAAAACAAATTACAAAAATTCAAAATTTTCGGGTTTATTACAGGGACAGCAGAGATCCAGTT
TGGTTAATTAAGGTACCGAGGGCCTATTTCCCATGATTCCTTCATATTTGCATATACGATACAAGGCTGT
TAGAGAGATAATTAGAATTAATTTGACTGTAAACACAAAGATATTAGTACAAAATACGTGACGTAGAAAG
TAATAATTTCTTGGGTAGTTTGCAGTTTTAAAATTATGTTTTAAAATGGACTATCATATGCTTACCGTAA
CTTGAAAGTATTTCGATTTCTTGGCTTTATATATCTTGTGGAAAGGACGAAACACCGCGAGCGCCGAGTC
GCCACTGGTTTTAGAGCTAGAAATAGCAAGTTAAAATAAGGCTAGTCCGTTATCAACTTGAAAAAGTGGC
ACCGAGTCGGTGCTTTTTTGAATTCGCTAGCTAGGTCTTGAAAGGAGTGGGAATTGGCTCCGGTGCCCGT
CAGTGGGCAGAGCGCACATCGCCCACAGTCCCCGAGAAGTTGGGGGGAGGGGTCGGCAATTGATCCGGTG
CCTAGAGAAGGTGGCGCGGGGTAAACTGGGAAAGTGATGTCGTGTACTGGCTCCGCCTTTTTCCCGAGGG
TGGGGGAGAACCGTATATAAGTGCAGTAGTCGCCGTGAACGTTCTTTTTCGCAACGGGTTTGCCGCCAGA
ACACAGGACCGGTTCTAGAGCGCTGCCACCATGGACAAGAAGTACAGCATCGGCCTGGACATCGGCACCA
ACTCTGTGGGCTGGGCCGTGATCACCGACGAGTACAAGGTGCCCAGCAAGAAATTCAAGGTGCTGGGCAA
CACCGACCGGCACAGCATCAAGAAGAACCTGATCGGAGCCCTGCTGTTCGACAGCGGCGAAACAGCCGAG
GCCACCCGGCTGAAGAGAACCGCCAGAAGAAGATACACCAGACGGAAGAACCGGATCTGCTATCTGCAAG
AGATCTTCAGCAACGAGATGGCCAAGGTGGACGACAGCTTCTTCCACAGACTGGAAGAGTCCTTCCTGGT
GGAAGAGGATAAGAAGCACGAGCGGCACCCCATCTTCGGCAACATCGTGGACGAGGTGGCCTACCACGAG
AAGTACCCCACCATCTACCACCTGAGAAAGAAACTGGTGGACAGCACCGACAAGGCCGACCTGCGGCTGA
TCTATCTGGCCCTGGCCCACATGATCAAGTTCCGGGGCCACTTCCTGATCGAGGGCGACCTGAACCCCGA
CAACAGCGACGTGGACAAGCTGTTCATCCAGCTGGTGCAGACCTACAACCAGCTGTTCGAGGAAAACCCC
ATCAACGCCAGCGGCGTGGACGCCAAGGCCATCCTGTCTGCCAGACTGAGCAAGAGCAGACGGCTGGAAA
ATCTGATCGCCCAGCTGCCCGGCGAGAAGAAGAATGGCCTGTTCGGAAACCTGATTGCCCTGAGCCTGGG
CCTGACCCCCAACTTCAAGAGCAACTTCGACCTGGCCGAGGATGCCAAACTGCAGCTGAGCAAGGACACC
TACGACGACGACCTGGACAACCTGCTGGCCCAGATCGGCGACCAGTACGCCGACCTGTTTCTGGCCGCCA
AGAACCTGTCCGACGCCATCCTGCTGAGCGACATCCTGAGAGTGAACACCGAGATCACCAAGGCCCCCCT
GAGCGCCTCTATGATCAAGAGATACGACGAGCACCACCAGGACCTGACCCTGCTGAAAGCTCTCGTGCGG
CAGCAGCTGCCTGAGAAGTACAAAGAGATTTTCTTCGACCAGAGCAAGAACGGCTACGCCGGCTACATTG
ACGGCGGAGCCAGCCAGGAAGAGTTCTACAAGTTCATCAAGCCCATCCTGGAAAAGATGGACGGCACCGA
GGAACTGCTCGTGAAGCTGAACAGAGAGGACCTGCTGCGGAAGCAGCGGACCTTCGACAACGGCAGCATC
CCCCACCAGATCCACCTGGGAGAGCTGCACGCCATTCTGCGGCGGCAGGAAGATTTTTACCCATTCCTGA
AGGACAACCGGGAAAAGATCGAGAAGATCCTGACCTTCCGCATCCCCTACTACGTGGGCCCTCTGGCCAG
GGGAAACAGCAGATTCGCCTGGATGACCAGAAAGAGCGAGGAAACCATCACCCCCTGGAACTTCGAGGAA
GTGGTGGACAAGGGCGCTTCCGCCCAGAGCTTCATCGAGCGGATGACCAACTTCGATAAGAACCTGCCCA
ACGAGAAGGTGCTGCCCAAGCACAGCCTGCTGTACGAGTACTTCACCGTGTATAACGAGCTGACCAAAGT
GAAATACGTGACCGAGGGAATGAGAAAGCCCGCCTTCCTGAGCGGCGAGCAGAAAAAGGCCATCGTGGAC
CTGCTGTTCAAGACCAACCGGAAAGTGACCGTGAAGCAGCTGAAAGAGGACTACTTCAAGAAAATCGAGT
GCTTCGACTCCGTGGAAATCTCCGGCGTGGAAGATCGGTTCAACGCCTCCCTGGGCACATACCACGATCT
GCTGAAAATTATCAAGGACAAGGACTTCCTGGACAATGAGGAAAACGAGGACATTCTGGAAGATATCGTG
CTGACCCTGACACTGTTTGAGGACAGAGAGATGATCGAGGAACGGCTGAAAACCTATGCCCACCTGTTCG
ACGACAAAGTGATGAAGCAGCTGAAGCGGCGGAGATACACCGGCTGGGGCAGGCTGAGCCGGAAGCTGAT
CAACGGCATCCGGGACAAGCAGTCCGGCAAGACAATCCTGGATTTCCTGAAGTCCGACGGCTTCGCCAAC
AGAAACTTCATGCAGCTGATCCACGACGACAGCCTGACCTTTAAAGAGGACATCCAGAAAGCCCAGGTGT
CCGGCCAGGGCGATAGCCTGCACGAGCACATTGCCAATCTGGCCGGCAGCCCCGCCATTAAGAAGGGCAT
CCTGCAGACAGTGAAGGTGGTGGACGAGCTCGTGAAAGTGATGGGCCGGCACAAGCCCGAGAACATCGTG
ATCGAAATGGCCAGAGAGAACCAGACCACCCAGAAGGGACAGAAGAACAGCCGCGAGAGAATGAAGCGGA
TCGAAGAGGGCATCAAAGAGCTGGGCAGCCAGATCCTGAAAGAACACCCCGTGGAAAACACCCAGCTGCA
GAACGAGAAGCTGTACCTGTACTACCTGCAGAATGGGCGGGATATGTACGTGGACCAGGAACTGGACATC
AACCGGCTGTCCGACTACGATGTGGACCATATCGTGCCTCAGAGCTTTCTGAAGGACGACTCCATCGACA
ACAAGGTGCTGACCAGAAGCGACAAGAACCGGGGCAAGAGCGACAACGTGCCCTCCGAAGAGGTCGTGAA
GAAGATGAAGAACTACTGGCGGCAGCTGCTGAACGCCAAGCTGATTACCCAGAGAAAGTTCGACAATCTG
ACCAAGGCCGAGAGAGGCGGCCTGAGCGAACTGGATAAGGCCGGCTTCATCAAGAGACAGCTGGTGGAAA
CCCGGCAGATCACAAAGCACGTGGCACAGATCCTGGACTCCCGGATGAACACTAAGTACGACGAGAATGA
CAAGCTGATCCGGGAAGTGAAAGTGATCACCCTGAAGTCCAAGCTGGTGTCCGATTTCCGGAAGGATTTC
CAGTTTTACAAAGTGCGCGAGATCAACAACTACCACCACGCCCACGACGCCTACCTGAACGCCGTCGTGG
GAACCGCCCTGATCAAAAAGTACCCTAAGCTGGAAAGCGAGTTCGTGTACGGCGACTACAAGGTGTACGA
CGTGCGGAAGATGATCGCCAAGAGCGAGCAGGAAATCGGCAAGGCTACCGCCAAGTACTTCTTCTACAGC
AACATCATGAACTTTTTCAAGACCGAGATTACCCTGGCCAACGGCGAGATCCGGAAGCGGCCTCTGATCG
AGACAAACGGCGAAACCGGGGAGATCGTGTGGGATAAGGGCCGGGATTTTGCCACCGTGCGGAAAGTGCT
GAGCATGCCCCAAGTGAATATCGTGAAAAAGACCGAGGTGCAGACAGGCGGCTTCAGCAAAGAGTCTATC
CTGCCCAAGAGGAACAGCGATAAGCTGATCGCCAGAAAGAAGGACTGGGACCCTAAGAAGTACGGCGGCT
TCGACAGCCCCACCGTGGCCTATTCTGTGCTGGTGGTGGCCAAAGTGGAAAAGGGCAAGTCCAAGAAACT
GAAGAGTGTGAAAGAGCTGCTGGGGATCACCATCATGGAAAGAAGCAGCTTCGAGAAGAATCCCATCGAC
TTTCTGGAAGCCAAGGGCTACAAAGAAGTGAAAAAGGACCTGATCATCAAGCTGCCTAAGTACTCCCTGT
TCGAGCTGGAAAACGGCCGGAAGAGAATGCTGGCCTCTGCCGGCGAACTGCAGAAGGGAAACGAACTGGC
CCTGCCCTCCAAATATGTGAACTTCCTGTACCTGGCCAGCCACTATGAGAAGCTGAAGGGCTCCCCCGAG
GATAATGAGCAGAAACAGCTGTTTGTGGAACAGCACAAGCACTACCTGGACGAGATCATCGAGCAGATCA
GCGAGTTCTCCAAGAGAGTGATCCTGGCCGACGCTAATCTGGACAAAGTGCTGTCCGCCTACAACAAGCA
CCGGGATAAGCCCATCAGAGAGCAGGCCGAGAATATCATCCACCTGTTTACCCTGACCAATCTGGGAGCC
CCTGCCGCCTTCAAGTACTTTGACACCACCATCGACCGGAAGAGGTACACCAGCACCAAAGAGGTGCTGG
ACGCCACCCTGATCCACCAGAGCATCACCGGCCTGTACGAGACACGGATCGACCTGTCTCAGCTGGGAGG
CGACAAGCGACCTGCCGCCACAAAGAAGGCTGGACAGGCTAAGAAGAAGAAAGATTACAAAGACGATGAC
GATAAGGGATCCGGCGCAACAAACTTCTCTCTGCTGAAACAAGCCGGAGATGTCGAAGAGAATCCTGGAC
CGACCGAGTACAAGCCCACGGTGCGCCTCGCCACCCGCGACGACGTCCCCAGGGCCGTACGCACCCTCGC
CGCCGCGTTCGCCGACTACCCCGCCACGCGCCACACCGTCGATCCGGACCGCCACATCGAGCGGGTCACC
GAGCTGCAAGAACTCTTCCTCACGCGCGTCGGGCTCGACATCGGCAAGGTGTGGGTCGCGGACGACGGCG
CCGCGGTGGCGGTCTGGACCACGCCGGAGAGCGTCGAAGCGGGGGCGGTGTTCGCCGAGATCGGCCCGCG
CATGGCCGAGTTGAGCGGTTCCCGGCTGGCCGCGCAGCAACAGATGGAAGGCCTCCTGGCGCCGCACCGG
CCCAAGGAGCCCGCGTGGTTCCTGGCCACCGTCGGAGTCTCGCCCGACCACCAGGGCAAGGGTCTGGGCA
GCGCCGTCGTGCTCCCCGGAGTGGAGGCGGCCGAGCGCGCCGGGGTGCCCGCCTTCCTGGAGACCTCCGC
GCCCCGCAACCTCCCCTTCTACGAGCGGCTCGGCTTCACCGTCACCGCCGACGTCGAGGTGCCCGAAGGA
CCGCGCACCTGGTGCATGACCCGCAAGCCCGGTGCCTGAACGCGTTAAGTCGACAATCAACCTCTGGATT
ACAAAATTTGTGAAAGATTGACTGGTATTCTTAACTATGTTGCTCCTTTTACGCTATGTGGATACGCTGC
TTTAATGCCTTTGTATCATGCTATTGCTTCCCGTATGGCTTTCATTTTCTCCTCCTTGTATAAATCCTGG
TTGCTGTCTCTTTATGAGGAGTTGTGGCCCGTTGTCAGGCAACGTGGCGTGGTGTGCACTGTGTTTGCTG
ACGCAACCCCCACTGGTTGGGGCATTGCCACCACCTGTCAGCTCCTTTCCGGGACTTTCGCTTTCCCCCT
CCCTATTGCCACGGCGGAACTCATCGCCGCCTGCCTTGCCCGCTGCTGGACAGGGGCTCGGCTGTTGGGC
ACTGACAATTCCGTGGTGTTGTCGGGGAAATCATCGTCCTTTCCTTGGCTGCTCGCCTGTGTTGCCACCT
GGATTCTGCGCGGGACGTCCTTCTGCTACGTCCCTTCGGCCCTCAATCCAGCGGACCTTCCTTCCCGCGG
CCTGCTGCCGGCTCTGCGGCCTCTTCCGCGTCTTCGCCTTCGCCCTCAGACGAGTCGGATCTCCCTTTGG
GCCGCCTCCCCGCGTCGACTTTAAGACCAATGACTTACAAGGCAGCTGTAGATCTTAGCCACTTTTTAAA
AGAAAAGGGGGGACTGGAAGGGCTAATTCACTCCCAACGAAGACAAGATCTGCTTTTTGCTTGTACTGGG
TCTCTCTGGTTAGACCAGATCTGAGCCTGGGAGCTCTCTGGCTAACTAGGGAACCCACTGCTTAAGCCTC
AATAAAGCTTGCCTTGAGTGCTTCAAGTAGTGTGTGCCCGTCTGTTGTGTGACTCTGGTAACTAGAGATC
CCTCAGACCCTTTTAGTCAGTGTGGAAAATCTCTAGCAGGGCCCGTTTAAACCCGCTGATCAGCCTCGAC
TGTGCCTTCTAGTTGCCAGCCATCTGTTGTTTGCCCCTCCCCCGTGCCTTCCTTGACCCTGGAAGGTGCC
ACTCCCACTGTCCTTTCCTAATAAAATGAGGAAATTGCATCGCATTGTCTGAGTAGGTGTCATTCTATTC
TGGGGGGTGGGGTGGGGCAGGACAGCAAGGGGGAGGATTGGGAAGACAATAGCAGGCATGCTGGGGATGC
GGTGGGCTCTATGGCTTCTGAGGCGGAAAGAACCAGCTGGGGCTCTAGGGGGTATCCCC
[124 nt withheld, positions 9300-9423]
C
[91 nt withheld, positions 9425-9515]
A
[49 nt withheld, positions 9517-9565]
CCTTTGACGTTGGAGTCCACGTTCTTT
[37 nt withheld, positions 9593-9629]
ACCCTATCTCGGTCTATTCTTTTGATTTATAAGGGATTTTGCCGATTTCGGCCTATTGGTTAAAAAATGA
GCTGATTTAACAAAAATTTAACGCGAATTAATTCTGTGGAATGTGTGTCAGTTAGGGTGTGGAAAGTCCC
CAGGCTCCCCAGCAGGCAGAAGTATGCAAAGCATGCATCTCAATTAGTCAGCAACCAGGTGTGGAAAGTC
CCCAGGCTCCCCAGCAGGCAGAAGTATGCAAAGCATGCATCTCAATTAGTCAGCAACCATAGTCCCGCCC
CTAACTCCGCCCATCCCGCCCCTAACTCCGCCCAGTTCCGCCCATTCTCCGCCCCATGGCTGACTAATTT
TTTTTATTTATGCAGAGGCCGAGGCCGCCTCTGCCTCTGAGCTATTCCAGAAGTAGTGAGGAGGCTTTTT
TGGAGGCCTAGGCTTTTGCAAAAAGCTCCCGGGAGCTTGTATATCCATTTTCGGATCTGATCAGCACGTG
TTGACAATTAATCATCGGCATAGTATATCGGCATAGTATAATACGACAAGGTGAGGAACTAAACCATGGC
CAAGTTGACCAGTGCCGTTCCGGTGCTCACCGCGCGCGACGTCGCCGGAGCGGTCGAGTTCTGGACCGAC
CGGCTCGGGTTCTCCCGGGACTTCGTGGAGGACGACTTCGCCGGTGTGGTCCGGGACGACGTGACCCTGT
TCATCAGCGCGGTCCAGGACCAGGTGGTGCCGGACAACACCCTGGCCTGGGTGTGGGTGCGCGGCCTGGA
CGAGCTGTACGCCGAGTGGTCGGAGGTCGTGTCCACGAACTTCCGGGACGCCTCCGGGCCGGCCATGACC
GAGATCGGCGAGCAGCCGTGGGGGCGGGAGTTCGCCCTGCGCGACCCGGCCGGCAACTGCGTGCACTTCG
TGGCCGAGGAGCAGGACTGACACGTGCTACGAGATTTCGATTCCACCGCCGCCTTCTATGAAAGGTTGGG
CTTCGGAATCGTTTTCCGGGACGCCGGCTGGATGATCCTCCAGCGCGGGGATCTCATGCTGGAGTTCTTC
GCCCACCCCAACTTGTTTATTGCAGCTTATAATGGTTACAAATAAAGCAATAGCATCACAAATTTCACAA
ATAAAGCATTTTTTTCACTGCATTCTAGTTGTGGTTTGTCCAAACTCATCAATGTATCTTATCATGTCTG
TATACCGTCGACCTCTAGCTAGAGCTTGGCGTAATCATGGTCATAGCTGTTTCCTGTGTGAAATTGTTAT
CCGCTCACAATTCCACACAACATACGAGCCGGAAGCATAAAGTGTAAAGCCTGGGGTGCCTAATGAGTGA
GCTAACTCACATTAATTGCGTTGCGCTCACTGCCCGCTTTCCAGTCGGGAAACCTGTCGTGCCAGCTGCA
TTAATGAATCGGCCAACGCGCGGGGAGAGGCGGTTTGCGTATTGGGCGCTCTTCCGCTTCCTCGCTCACT
GACTCGCTGCGCTCGGTCGTTCGGCTGCGGCGAGCGGTATCAGCTCACTCAAAGGCGGTAATACGGTTAT
CCACAGAATCAGGGGATAACGCAGGAAAGAACATGTGAGCAAAAGGCCAGCAAAAGGCCAGGAACCGTAA
AAAGGCCGCGTTGCTGGCGTTTTTCCATAGGCTCCGCCCCCCTGACGAGCATCACAAAAATCGACGCTCA
AGTCAGAGGTGGCGAAACCCGACAGGACTATAAAGATACCAGGCGTTTCCCCCTGGAAGCTCCCTCGTGC
GCTCTCCTGTTCCGACCCTGCCGCTTACCGGATACCTGTCCGCCTTTCTCCCTTCGGGAAGCGTGGCGCT
TTCTCATAGCTCACGCTGTAGGTATCTCAGTTCGGTGTAGGTCGTTCGCTCCAAGCTGGGCTGTGTGCAC
GAACCCCCCGTTCAGCCCGACCGCTGCGCCTTATCCGGTAACTATCGTCTTGAGTCCAACCCGGTAAGAC
ACGACTTATCGCCACTGGCAGCAGCCACTGGTAACAGGATTAGCAGAGCGAGGTATGTAGGCGGTGCTAC
AGAGTTCTTGAAGTGGTGGCCTAACTACGGCTACACTAGAAGAACAGTATTTGGTATCTGCGCTCTGCTG
AAGCCAGTTACCTTCGGAAAAAGAGTTGGTAGCTCTTGATCCGGCAAACAAACCACCGCTGGTAGCGGTG
GTTTTTTTGTTTGCAAGCAGCAGATTACGCGCAGAAAAAAAGGATCTCAAGAAGATCCTTTGATCTTTTC
TACGGGGTCTGACGCTCAGTGGAACGAAAACTCACGTTAAGGGATTTTGGTCATGAGATTATCAAAAAGG
ATCTTCACCTAGATCCTTTTAAATTAAAAATGAAGTTTTAAATCAATCTAAAGTATATATGAGTAAACTT
GGTCTGACAGTTACCAATGCTTAATCAGTGAGGCACCTATCTCAGCGATCTGTCTATTTCGTTCATCCAT
AGTTGCCTGACTCCCCGTCGTGTAGATAACTACGATACGGGAGGGCTTACCATCTGGCCCCAGTGCTGCA
ATGATACCGCGAGACCCACGCTCACCGGCTCCAGATTTATCAGCAATAAACCAGCCAGCCGGAAGGGCCG
AGCGCAGAAGTGGTCCTGCAACTTTATCCGCCTCCATCCAGTCTATTAATTGTTGCCGGGAAGCTAGAGT
AAGTAGTTCGCCAGTTAATAGTTTGCGCAACGTTGTTGCCATTGCTACAGGCATCGTGGTGTCACGCTCG
TCGTTTGGTATGGCTTCATTCAGCTCCGGTTCCCAACGATCAAGGCGAGTTACATGATCCCCCATGTTGT
GCAAAAAAGCGGTTAGCTCCTTCGGTCCTCCGATCGTTGTCAGAAGTAAGTTGGCCGCAGTGTTATCACT
CATGGTTATGGCAGCACTGCATAATTCTCTTACTGTCATGCCATCCGTAAGATGCTTTTCTGTGACTGGT
GAGTACTCAACCAAGTCATTCTGAGAATAGTGTATGCGGCGACCGAGTTGCTCTTGCCCGGCGTCAATAC
GGGATAATACCGCGCCACATAGCAGAACTTTAAAAGTGCTCATCATTGGAAAACGTTCTTCGGGGCGAAA
ACTCTCAAGGATCTTACCGCTGTTGAGATCCAGTTCGATGTAACCCACTCGTGCACCCAACTGATCTTCA
GCATCTTTTACTTTCACCAGCGTTTCTGGGTGAGCAAAAACAGGAAGGCAAAATGCCGCAAAAAAGGGAA
TAAGGGCGACACGGAAATGTTGAATACTCATACTCTTCCTTTTTCAATATTATTGAAGCATTTATCAGGG
TTATTGTCTCATGAGCGGATACATATTTGAATGTATTTAGAAAAATAAACAAATAGGGGTTCCGCGCACA
TTTCCCCGAAAAGTGCCACCTGAC
Features (pLannotate 1.2.2; 33 found; start..end, strand, type, name):
     31..83      -  misc_feature   bom (fragment): basis of mobility region from pBR322
    238..617     +  enhancer       CMV enhancer: human cytomegalovirus immediate early enhancer
    618..817     +  promoter       CMV promoter: human cytomegalovirus (CMV) immediate early promoter
    835..1015    +  LTR            5' LTR (truncated): truncated 5' long terminal repeat (LTR) from HIV-1
   1062..1187    +  misc_feature   HIV-1 Ψ: packaging signal of human immunodeficiency virus type 1
   1171..1534    +  CDS            HIV-1 gag (fragment): gag protein from human immunodeficiency virus 1; gag
   1680..1913    +  misc_feature   RRE: The Rev response element (RRE) of HIV-1 allows for Rev-dependent mRNA export from the nucleus to the cytoplasm.
   2290..2390    +  CDS            Rev (fragment): human immunodeficiency virus 1 (HIV-1) Rev protein; rev; enhances nuclear export of unspliced and incompletely spliced viral mRNAs
   2440..2557    +  misc_feature   cPPT/CTS: central polypurine tract and central termination sequence of HIV-1
   2608..2848    +  promoter       U6 promoter: RNA polymerase III promoter for human U6 snRNA
   2878..2953    +  misc_RNA       gRNA scaffold: guide RNA scaffold for the Streptococcus pyogenes CRISPR/Cas9 system
   2971..2989    +  CDS            small t antigen (fragment): SV40 (simian virus 40) small t antigen
   3015..3226    +  promoter       EF-1α core promoter: core promoter for human elongation factor EF-1α
   3251..7354    +  CDS            Cas9: Cas9 (Csn1) endonuclease from the Streptococcus pyogenes Type II CRISPR/Cas system generates RNA-guided double strand breaks in DNA
   7492..8089    +  CDS            PuroR (fragment): puromycin N-acetyltransferase; pac from Streptomyces; confers resistance to puromycin
   8105..8693    +  misc_feature   WPRE: woodchuck hepatitis virus posttranscriptional regulatory element
   8744..8763    +  misc_feature   cPPT/CTS (fragment): central polypurine tract and central termination sequence of HIV-1
   8765..8998    +  LTR            3' LTR (ΔU3): self-inactivating 3' long terminal repeat (LTR) from HIV-1
   9030..9254    +  polyA_signal   bGH poly(A) signal: bovine growth hormone polyadenylation signal
   9258..9279    +  promoter       SV40 promoter (fragment): SV40 enhancer and early promoter
   9300..9728    +  rep_origin     f1 ori (sequence partly withheld): f1 bacteriophage origin of replication; arrow indicates direction of (+) strand synthesis
   9742..10071   +  promoter       SV40 promoter: SV40 enhancer and early promoter
  10119..10166   +  promoter       EM7 promoter: synthetic bacterial promoter&nbsp
  10185..10559   +  CDS            BleoR: antibiotic-binding protein; Sh ble from Streptoalloteichus hindustanus; confers resistance to bleomycin, phleomycin, and Zeocin™
  10569..10694   +  CDS            ble (fragment): BLE_KLEPN - Experimental evidence at protein level: Swiss-Prot protein existence level 1. Binding protein with a strong affinity to the bleomycin family of antibiotics. Binds to CL990; an antimitotic-antibiotic compound. From Klebsiella pneumoniae.
  10689..10810   +  polyA_signal   SV40 poly(A) signal: SV40 polyadenylation signal
  10881..10903   -  protein_bind   lac operator (fragment): The lac repressor binds to the lac operator to inhibit transcription in E. coli. This inhibition can be relieved by adding lactose or isopropyl-β-D-thiogalactopyranoside (IPTG). lac repressor encoded by lacI
  10907..10937   -  promoter       lac promoter: promoter for the E. coli lac operon
  10952..10973   -  protein_bind   CAP binding site: CAP binding activates transcription in the presence of cAMP. E. coli catabolite activator protein
  10986..11078   -  CDS            lacI (fragment): lac repressor; lacI; The lac repressor binds to the lac operator to inhibit transcription in E. coli. This inhibition can be relieved by adding lactose or isopropyl-β-D-thiogalactopyranoside (IPTG).
  11261..11849   -  rep_origin     ori: high-copy-number ColE1/pMB1/pBR322/pUC origin of replication
  12020..12880   -  CDS            AmpR: β-lactamase; bla; confers resistance to ampicillin, carbenicillin, and related antibiotics
  12881..12985   -  promoter       AmpR promoter: bla
