[The description below was written by a language model from this plasmid's Addgene catalogue record and pLannotate feature annotations shown in this document.]
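Description:
LCV2 V-3 is a third-generation-style, self-inactivating HIV-1 lentiviral CRISPR plasmid built on the LentiCRISPRv2 backbone. It delivers Streptococcus pyogenes Cas9 together with a single guide RNA directed against exon 1 of human VEGFA. In E. coli it is maintained through a high-copy ColE1/pUC-type origin and selected with ampicillin via the bla gene. An f1 origin is also present. Outside the viral unit, the backbone carries an SV40/EM7-driven BleoR cassette with an SV40 polyadenylation signal.

The transfer cassette begins with a CMV enhancer/promoter fused to a truncated 5' LTR, which drives Tat-independent transcription of the viral genome in packaging cells. It continues with the Ψ packaging signal and a partial gag sequence, the RRE for Rev-dependent nuclear export, and the cPPT/CTS. It ends in a ΔU3 3' LTR followed by a bGH polyadenylation signal.

Between these elements a human U6 Pol III promoter transcribes the VEGFA-targeting spacer, which was cloned through BsmBI sites, fused to the SpCas9 guide scaffold. An EF-1α core promoter then drives the Cas9 open reading frame. A puromycin N-acetyltransferase coding sequence lies downstream of Cas9 with no annotated promoter of its own. The linking element is not annotated in the feature table, although puromycin is listed as the mammalian selectable marker. A WPRE follows to enhance transcript expression.

After packaging and transduction, the integrated provirus expresses both nuclease and guide from a single vector, and transduced cells can be enriched with puromycin. According to the record, the construct was used for genomic disruption of VEGF-A expression in human retinal pigment epithelial cells.
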