Addgene plasmid #84806: LCV2 V-3
Purpose: Cas9 with sgRNA targeting Exon 1 of VEGF-A
Depositing lab: Glenn Yiu. Depositing organization: University of California, Davis. Publication: Genomic Disruption of VEGF-A Expression in Human Retinal Pigment Epithelial Cells Using CRISPR-Cas9 Endonuclease. Yiu G, Tieu E, Nguyen AT, Wong B, Smit-McBride Z. Invest Ophthalmol Vis Sci. 2016 Oct 1;57(13):5490-5497. doi: 10.1167/iovs.16-20296. PubMed 27768202.
Backbone
  Vector backbone: LentiCRISPRv2
  Backbone manufacturer: Feng Zhang lab (Addgene #52961)
  Vector type: Mammalian Expression, Lentiviral, CRISPR
  Selectable markers: Puromycin
Growth in bacteria
  Bacterial resistance: Ampicillin, 100 μg/mL
  Growth temperature: 37°C
  Growth strain: NEB Stable
  Copy number: Unknown
Gene/Insert
  Gene/Insert name: gRNA targeting VEGF-A
  gRNA/shRNA sequence: CGAGCGCCGAGTCGCCACTG
  Species: H. sapiens (human)
  Entrez Gene: VEGFA (a.k.a. L-VEGF, MVCD1, VEGF, VPF)
  Promoter: U6
  Cloning method: Restriction Enzyme; 5′ cloning site BsmBI (unknown if destroyed); 3′ cloning site BsmBI (unknown if destroyed)
  Sequencing primers: 5′ LKO.1 5' (GACTATCATATGCTTACCGT)
Terms and licenses: Academic/Nonprofit Terms; Industry Terms: Not Available to Industry
How to cite: LCV2 V-3 was a gift from Glenn Yiu (Addgene plasmid # 84806 ; http://n2t.net/addgene:84806 ; RRID:Addgene_84806)
