>Addgene plasmid #84806 | LCV2 V-3 | addgene partial sequence | sequence record 164192 | hU6-F 5'-GAGGGCCTATTTCCCATGATT-3'
AGATAATTAGAATTAATTTGACTGTAAACACAAAGATATTAGTACAAAATACGTGACGTAGAAAGTAATA
ATTTCTTGGGTAGTTTGCAGTTTTAAAATTATGTTTTAAAATGGACTATCATATGCTTACCGTAACTTGA
AAGTATTTCGATTTCTTGGCTTTATATATCTTGTGGAAAGGACGAAACACCGCGAGCGCCGAGTCGCCAC
TGGTTTTAGAGCTAGAAATAGCAAGTTAAAATAAGGCTAGTCCGTTATCAACTTGAAAAAGTGGCACCGA
GTCGGTGCTTTTTTGAATTCGCTAGCTAGGTCTTGAAAGGAGTGGGAATTGGCTCCGGTGCCCGTCAGTG
GGCAGAGCGCACATCGCCCACAGTCCCCGAGAAGTTGGGGGGAGGGGTCGGCAATTGATCCGGTGCCTAG
AGAAGGTGGCGCGGGGTAAACTGGGAAAGTGATGTCGTGTACTGGCTCCGCCTTTTTCCCGAGGGTGGGG
GAGAACCGTATATAAGTGCAGTAGTCGCCGTGAACGTTCTTTTTCGCAACGGGTTTGCCGCCAGAACACA
GGACCGGTTCTAGAGCGCTGCCACCATGGACAAGAAGTACAGCATCGGCCTGGACATCGGCACCAACTCT
GTGGGCTGGGCCGTGATCACCGACGAGTACAAGGTGCCCAGCAAGAAATTCAAGGTGCTGGGCAACACCG
ACCGGCACAGCATCAAGAAGAACCTGATCGGAGCCCTGCTGTTCGACAGCGGCGAAACAGCCGAGGCCAC
CCGGCTGAAGAGAACCGCCAGAAGAAGATACACCAGACGGAAGAACCGGATCTGCTATCTGCAAGAGATC
TTCAGCAACGAGATGGCCA
