>Addgene plasmid #84806 | LCV2 V-3 | addgene partial sequence | sequence record 164193 | StrepPyoCas9-5UTR-F 5'-CGGTGCCACTTTTTCAAGTTG-3'
ACTTGCTATTTCTAGCTCTAAAACCAGTGGCGACTCGGCGCTCGCGGTGTTTCGTCCTTTCCACAAGATA
TATAAAGCCAAGAAATCGAAATACTTTCAAGTTACGGTAAGCATATGATAGTCCATTTTAAAACATAATT
TTAAAACTGCAAACTACCCAAGAAATTATTACTTTCTACGTCACGTATTTTGTACTAATATCTTTGTGTT
TACAGTCAAATTAATTCTAATTATCTCTCTAACAGCCTTGTATCGTATATGCAAATATGAAGGAATCATG
GGAAATAGGCCCTCGGTACCTTAATTAACCAAACTGGATCTCTGCTGTCCCTGTAATAAACCCGAAAATT
TTGAATTTTTGTAATTTGTTTTTGTAATTCTTTAGTTTGTATGTCTGTTGCTATTATGTCTACTATTCTT
TCCCCTGCACTGTACCCCCCAATCCCCCCTTTTCTTTTAAAATTGTGGATGAATACTGCCATTTGTCTGC
AGAATTGGCGCACGCAGTGCCGATCCGTTCACTAATCGAATGGATCTGTCTCTGTCTCTCTCTCCACCTT
CTTCTTCTATTCCTTCGGGCCTGTCGGGTCCCCTCGGGGTTGGGAGGTGGGTCTGAAACGATAATGGTGA
ATATCCCTGCCTAACTCTATTCACTATAGAAAGTACAGCAAAAACTATTCTTAAACCTACCAAGCCTCCT
ACTATCATTATGAATAATTTTATATACCACAGCCAATTTGTTATGTTAAACCAATTCCACAAACTTGCCC
ATTTATCTAATTCCAATAATTCTTGTTCATTCTTTTCTTGCTGGTTTTGCGATTCTTCAATTAAGGAGTG
TATTAAGCTTGTGTAATTGTTAATTTCTCTGTCCCACTCC
